>Addgene plasmid #144739 | TFORF3263 | addgene full sequence | sequence record 404327 | Addgene NGS Result
TTAATGTAGTCTTATGCAATACTCTTGTAGTCTTGCAACATGGTAACGATGAGTTAGCAACATGCCTTAC
AAGGAGAGAAAAAGCACCGTGCATGCCGATTGGTGGAAGTAAGGTGGTACGATCGTGCCTTATTAGGAAG
GCAACAGACGGGTCTGACATGGATTGGACGAACCACTGAATTGCCGCATTGCAGAGATATTGTATTTAAG
TGCCTAGCTCGATACATAAACGGGTCTCTCTGGTTAGACCAGATCTGAGCCTGGGAGCTCTCTGGCTAAC
TAGGGAACCCACTGCTTAAGCCTCAATAAAGCTTGCCTTGAGTGCTTCAAGTAGTGTGTGCCCGTCTGTT
GTGTGACTCTGGTAACTAGAGATCCCTCAGACCCTTTTAGTCAGTGTGGAAAATCTCTAGCAGTGGCGCC
CGAACAGGGACTTGAAAGCGAAAGGGAAACCAGAGGAGCTCTCTCGACGCAGGACTCGGCTTGCTGAAGC
GCGCACGGCAAGAGGCGAGGGGCGGCGACTGGTGAGTACGCCAAAAATTTTGACTAGCGGAGGCTAGAAG
GAGAGAGATGGGTGCGAGAGCGTCAGTATTAAGCGGGGGAGAATTAGATCGCGATGGGAAAAAATTCGGT
TAAGGCCAGGGGGAAAGAAAAAATATAAATTAAAACATATAGTATGGGCAAGCAGGGAGCTAGAACGATT
CGCAGTTAATCCTGGCCTGTTAGAAACATCAGAAGGCTGTAGACAAATACTGGGACAGCTACAACCATCC
CTTCAGACAGGATCAGAAGAACTTAGATCATTATATAATACAGTAGCAACCCTCTATTGTGTGCATCAAA
GGATAGAGATAAAAGACACCAAGGAAGCTTTAGACAAGATAGAGGAAGAGCAAAACAAAAGTAAGACCAC
CGCACAGCAAGCGGCCGCTGATCTTCAGACCTGGAGGAGGAGATATGAGGGACAATTGGAGAAGTGAATT
ATATAAATATAAAGTAGTAAAAATTGAACCATTAGGAGTAGCACCCACCAAGGCAAAGAGAAGAGTGGTG
CAGAGAGAAAAAAGAGCAGTGGGAATAGGAGCTTTGTTCCTTGGGTTCTTGGGAGCAGCAGGAAGCACTA
TGGGCGCAGCGTCAATGACGCTGACGGTACAGGCCAGACAATTATTGTCTGGTATAGTGCAGCAGCAGAA
CAATTTGCTGAGGGCTATTGAGGCGCAACAGCATCTGTTGCAACTCACAGTCTGGGGCATCAAGCAGCTC
CAGGCAAGAATCCTGGCTGTGGAAAGATACCTAAAGGATCAACAGCTCCTGGGGATTTGGGGTTGCTCTG
GAAAACTCATTTGCACCACTGCTGTGCCTTGGAATGCTAGTTGGAGTAATAAATCTCTGGAACAGATTTG
GAATCACACGACCTGGATGGAGTGGGACAGAGAAATTAACAATTACACAAGCTTAATACACTCCTTAATT
GAAGAATCGCAAAACCAGCAAGAAAAGAATGAACAAGAATTATTGGAATTAGATAAATGGGCAAGTTTGT
GGAATTGGTTTAACATAACAAATTGGCTGTGGTATATAAAATTATTCATAATGATAGTAGGAGGCTTGGT
AGGTTTAAGAATAGTTTTTGCTGTACTTTCTATAGTGAATAGAGTTAGGCAGGGATATTCACCATTATCG
TTTCAGACCCACCTCCCAACCCCGAGGGGACCCATGCATTGCATCTCAATTAGTCAGCAACCAGGTGTGG
AAAGTCCCCAGGCTCCCCAGCAGGCAGAAGTATGCAAAGCATGCGTCTCAATTAGTCAGCAACCATAGTC
CCGCCCCTAACTCCGCCCATCCCGCCCCTAACTCCGCCCAGTTCCGCCCATTCTCCGCCCCATGGCTGAC
TAATTTTTTTTATTTATGCAGAGGCCGAGGCCGCCTCGGCCTCTGAGCTATTCCAGAAGTAGTGAGGAGG
CTTTTTTGGAGGCCTAGGCTTTTGCAAAAAGCTTTCTAGAGGTACCACCGGAGCTTACCATGACCGAGTA
CAAGCCCACGGTGCGCCTCGCCACCCGCGACGACGTCCCCAGGGCCGTACGCACCCTCGCCGCCGCGTTC
GCCGACTACCCCGCCACGCGCCACACCGTCGATCCGGACCGCCACATCGAGCGGGTCACCGAGCTGCAAG
AACTCTTCCTCACGCGCGTCGGGCTCGACATCGGCAAGGTGTGGGTCGCGGACGACGGCGCCGCCGTGGC
GGTCTGGACCACGCCGGAGAGCGTCGAAGCGGGGGCGGTGTTCGCCGAGATCGGCCCGCGCATGGCCGAG
TTGAGCGGTTCCCGGCTGGCCGCGCAGCAACAGATGGAAGGCCTCCTGGCGCCGCACCGGCCCAAGGAGC
CCGCGTGGTTCCTGGCCACCGTCGGCGTCTCGCCCGACCACCAGGGCAAGGGTCTGGGCAGCGCCGTCGT
GCTCCCCGGAGTGGAGGCGGCCGAGCGCGCCGGGGTGCCCGCCTTCCTGGAGACCTCCGCGCCCCGCAAC
CTCCCCTTCTACGAGCGGCTCGGCTTCACCGTCACCGCCGACGTCGAGGTGCCCGAAGGACCGCGCACCT
GGTGCATGACCCGCAAGCCCGGTGCCAGTTAACGAATTCTAGATCTTGAGACAAATGGCAGTATTCATCC
ACAATTTTAAAAGAAAAGGGGGGATTGGGGGGTACAGTGCAGGGGAAAGAATAGTAGACATAATAGCAAC
AGACATACAAACTAAAGAATTACAAAAACAAATTACAAAAATTCAAAATTTTCGGGTTTATTACAGGGAC
AGCAGAGATCCACTTTGGCGCCGGCTCGAGGCCTGCAGGTGCAAAGATGGATAAAGTTTTAAACAGAGAG
GAATCTTTGCAGCTAATGGACCTTCTAGGTCTTGAAAGGAGTGGGAATTGGCTCCGGTGCCCGTCAGTGG
GCAGAGCGCACATCGCCCACAGTCCCCGAGAAGTTGGGGGGAGGGGTCGGCAATTGAACCGGTGCCTAGA
GAAGGTGGCGCGGGGTAAACTGGGAAAGTGATGTCGTGTACTGGCTCCGCCTTTTTCCCGAGGGTGGGGG
AGAACCGTATATAAGTGCAGTAGTCGCCGTGAACGTTCTTTTTCGCAACGGGTTTGCCGCCAGAACACAG
GTAAGTGCCGTGTGTGGTTCCCGCGGGCCTGGCCTCTTTACGGGTTATGGCCCTTGCGTGCCTTGAATTA
CTTCCACCTGGCTGCAGTACGTGATTCTTGATCCCGAGCTTCGGGTTGGAAGTGGGTGGGAGAGTTCGAG
GCCTTGCGCTTAAGGAGCCCCTTCGCCTCGTGCTTGAGTTGAGGCCTGGCCTGGGCGCTGGGGCCGCCGC
GTGCGAATCTGGTGGCACCTTCGCGCCTGTCTCGCTGCTTTCGATAAGTCTCTAGCCATTTAAAATTTTT
GATGACCTGCTGCGACGCTTTTTTTCTGGCAAGATAGTCTTGTAAATGCGGGCCAAGATCTGCACACTGG
TATTTCGGTTTTTGGGGCCGCGGGCGGCGACGGGGCCCGTGCGTCCCAGCGCACATGTTCGGCGAGGCGG
GGCCTGCGAGCGCGGCCACCGAGAATCGGACGGGGGTAGTCTCAAGCTGGCCGGCCTGCTCTGGTGCCTG
GCCTCGCGCCGCCGTGTATCGCCCCGCCCTGGGCGGCAAGGCTGGCCCGGTCGGCACCAGTTGCGTGAGC
GGAAAGATGGCCGCTTCCCGGCCCTGCTGCAGGGAGCTCAAAATGGAGGACGCGGCGCTCGGGAGAGCGG
GCGGGTGAGTCACCCACACAAAGGAAAAGGGCCTTTCCGTCCTCAGCCGTCGCTTCATGTGACTCCACGG
AGTACCGGGCGCCGTCCAGGCACCTCGATTAGTTCTCGAGCTTTTGGAGTACGTCGTCTTTAGGTTGGGG
GGAGGGGTTTTATGCGATGGAGTTTCCCCACACTGAGTGGGTGGAGACTGAAGTTAGGCCAGCTTGGCAC
TTGATGTAATTCTCCTTGGAATTTGCCCTTTTTGAGTTTGGATCTTGGTTCATTCTCAAGCCTCAGACAG
TGGTTCAAAGTTTTTTTCTTCCATTTCAGGTGTCGTGAGGCTAGCATCGATTGATCAACAAGTTTGTACA
AAAAAGTTGGCATGGCCACCAGTTTCCGGACAGCTTCGTGCTGGGGATTATTGTCATTCAAGGATATATC
TATGGAGTTCACCTGGGATGAATGGCAGCTACTGGATTCTACACAGAAGTACCTGTACAGAGATGTGATA
TTGGAAAACTATCATAACCTGATATCAGTGGGGTATCATGGTACCAAGCCTGACTTAATCTTCAAGTTGG
AACAAGGAGAAGATCCATGGATAATAAATGCCAAAATTTCCAGGCAGAGCTGTCCAGATGGCTGGGAAGA
ATGGTACCAGAACAATCAAGATGAGCTTGAGAGTATTGAAAGAAGCTATGCTTGTAGTGTGTTGGGAAGA
CTTAATCTGAGCAAAACCCATGATTCTTCAAGACAGAGACTCTATAACACACGTGGAAAAAGTTTGACAC
AAAACTCAGCTCCAAGCAGAAGTTATTTAAGAAAGAATCCTGATAAGTTTCATGGTTATGAAGAACCATA
TTTTCTTAAGCATCAAAGAGCTCATAGCATAGAAAAAAACTGTGTGTGTAGTGAATGTGGGAAAGCTTTT
CGTTGTAAGTCACAGCTCATTGTACATCTCAGAATTCATACAGGAGAGAGACCTTATGAATGCAGTAAAT
GTGAAAGAGCCTTCAGTGCCAAGTCAAACCTTAATGCTCATCAGAGAGTTCATACAGGAGAAAAACCCTA
CTCATGTAGTGAGTGCGAGAAGGTCTTCTCTTTCAGGTCACAGCTCATTGTCCATCAGGAAATTCACACA
GGAGGGAAACCCTATGGCTGCAGTGAATGTGGGAAAGCCTACAGTTGGAAATCACAGCTTCTTTTACACC
AGAGAAGTCACACAGGAGTGAAACCGTATGAATGCAGCGAATGTGGGAAAGCCTTTAGTTTGAAGTCTCC
ATTCGTTGTACACCAGAGAACTCATACAGGAGTGAAACCCCATAAATGCAGTGAATGTGGGAAAGCCTTT
AGGAGTAAGTCCTATCTCCTTGTTCACATCCGAATGCATACAGGAGAAAAACCCTATCAATGCAGTGATT
GTGGGAAAGCCTTCAATATGAAGACACAACTCATTGTACATCAGGGAGTTCACACAGGAAATAATCCTTA
TCAATGCGGCGAATGTGGGAAAGCCTTTGGTAGGAAGGAACAGCTCACTGCACATCTGAGAGCTCATGCA
GGAGAGAAGCCCTATGGATGCAGTGAATGTGGGAAGGCTTTCAGCAGCAAGTCATACCTTGTTATACATA
GGAGAACACACACCGGAGAGAGACCCTATGAATGTAGTTTGTGTGAGAGAGCCTTTTGTGGAAAATCACA
GCTGATTATACATCAGAGAACTCATTCAACTGAGAAGCCCTATGAATGCAATGAATGTGAAAAAGCCTAC
CCTAGGAAGGCATCACTTCAGATACACCAGAAAACTCATTCGGGAGAGAAACCTTTTAAATGCAGTGAAT
GTGGAAAAGCCTTCACTCAGAAGTCATCTCTCAGTGAACATCAGAGAGTTCACACTGGAGAGAAACCATG
GAAATGCTCTGAATGTGGGAAATCCTTCTGTTGGAATTCAGGGCTTCGTATACATCGGAAGACTCATAAA
TGCCCAACTTTCTTGTACAAAGTGGTTGATATCGGTAAGCCTATCCCTAACCCTCTCCTCGGTCTCGATT
CTACGTAGTAATGAACTAGTCCGTAACTTGAAAGTATTTCGATTTCTTGGCTTTATATATCTTGTGGAAA
GGACGAAACCAGTGTGTGTGTCATCAAACAACGCGTTAAGTCGACAATCAACCTCTGGATTACAAAATTT
GTGAAAGATTGACTGGTATTCTTAACTATGTTGCTCCTTTTACGCTATGTGGATACGCTGCTTTAATGCC
TTTGTATCATGCTATTGCTTCCCGTATGGCTTTCATTTTCTCCTCCTTGTATAAATCCTGGTTGCTGTCT
CTTTATGAGGAGTTGTGGCCCGTTGTCAGGCAACGTGGCGTGGTGTGCACTGTGTTTGCTGACGCAACCC
CCACTGGTTGGGGCATTGCCACCACCTGTCAGCTCCTTTCCGGGACTTTCGCTTTCCCCCTCCCTATTGC
CACGGCGGAACTCATCGCCGCCTGCCTTGCCCGCTGCTGGACAGGGGCTCGGCTGTTGGGCACTGACAAT
TCCGTGGTGTTGTCGGGGAAATCATCGTCCTTTCCTTGGCTGCTCGCCTGTGTTGCCACCTGGATTCTGC
GCGGGACGTCCTTCTGCTACGTCCCTTCGGCCCTCAATCCAGCGGACCTTCCTTCCCGCGGCCTGCTGCC
GGCTCTGCGGCCTCTTCCGCGTCTTCGCCTTCGCCCTCAGACGAGTCGGATCTCCCTTTGGGCCGCCTCC
CCGCGTCGACTTTAAGACCAATGACTTACAAGGCAGCTGTAGATCTTAGCCACTTTTTAAAAGAAAAGGG
GGGACTGGAAGGGCTAATTCACTCCCAACGAAGACAAGATCTGCTTTTTGCTTGTACTGGGTCTCTCTGG
TTAGACCAGATCTGAGCCTGGGAGCTCTCTGGCTAACTAGGGAACCCACTGCTTAAGCCTCAATAAAGCT
TGCCTTGAGTGCTTCAAGTAGTGTGTGCCCGTCTGTTGTGTGACTCTGGTAACTAGAGATCCCTCAGACC
CTTTTAGTCAGTGTGGAAAATCTCTAGCAGTACGTATAGTAGTTCATGTCATCTTATTATTCAGTATTTA
TAACTTGCAAAGAAATGAATATCAGAGAGTGAGAGGAACTTGTTTATTGCAGCTTATAATGGTTACAAAT
AAAGCAATAGCATCACAAATTTCACAAATAAAGCATTTTTTTCACTGCATTCTAGTTGTGGTTTGTCCAA
ACTCATCAATGTATCTTATCATGTCTGGCTCTAGCTATCCCGCCCCTAACTCCGCCCATCCCGCCCCTAA
CTCCGCCCAGTTCCGCCCATTCTCCGCCCCATGGCTGACTAATTTTTTTTATTTATGCAGAGGCCGAGGC
CGCCTCGGCCTCTGAGCTATTCCAGAAGTAGTGAGGAGGCTTTTTTGGAGGCCTAGGGACGTACCCAATT
CGCCCTATAGTGAGTCGTATTACGCGCGCTCACTGGCCGTCGTTTTACAACGTCGTGACTGGGAAAACCC
TGGCGTTACCCAACTTAATCGCCTTGCAGCACATCCCCCTTTCGCCAGCTGGCGTAATAGCGAAGAGGCC
CGCACCGATCGCCCTTCCCAACAGTTGCGCAGCCTGAATGGCGAATGGG
[124 nt withheld, positions 7400-7523]
C
[91 nt withheld, positions 7525-7615]
A
[49 nt withheld, positions 7617-7665]
CCTTTGACGTTGGAGTCCACGTTCTTT
[37 nt withheld, positions 7693-7729]
ACCCTATCTCGGTCTATTCTTTTGATTTATAAGGGATTTTGCCGATTTCGGCCTATTGGTTAAAAAATGA
GCTGATTTAACAAAAATTTAACGCGAATTTTAACAAAATATTAACGCTTACAATTTAGGTGGCACTTTTC
GGGGAAATGTGCGCGGAACCCCTATTTGTTTATTTTTCTAAATACATTCAAATATGTATCCGCTCATGAG
ACAATAACCCTGATAAATGCTTCAATAATATTGAAAAAGGAAGAGTATGAGTATTCAACATTTCCGTGTC
GCCCTTATTCCCTTTTTTGCGGCATTTTGCCTTCCTGTTTTTGCTCACCCAGAAACGCTGGTGAAAGTAA
AAGATGCTGAAGATCAGTTGGGTGCACGAGTGGGTTACATCGAACTGGATCTCAACAGCGGTAAGATCCT
TGAGAGTTTTCGCCCCGAAGAACGTTTTCCAATGATGAGCACTTTTAAAGTTCTGCTATGTGGCGCGGTA
TTATCCCGTATTGACGCCGGGCAAGAGCAACTCGGTCGCCGCATACACTATTCTCAGAATGACTTGGTTG
AGTACTCACCAGTCACAGAAAAGCATCTTACGGATGGCATGACAGTAAGAGAATTATGCAGTGCTGCCAT
AACCATGAGTGATAACACTGCGGCCAACTTACTTCTGACAACGATCGGAGGACCGAAGGAGCTAACCGCT
TTTTTGCACAACATGGGGGATCATGTAACTCGCCTTGATCGTTGGGAACCGGAGCTGAATGAAGCCATAC
CAAACGACGAGCGTGACACCACGATGCCTGTAGCAATGGCAACAACGTTGCGCAAACTATTAACTGGCGA
ACTACTTACTCTAGCTTCCCGGCAACAATTAATAGACTGGATGGAGGCGGATAAAGTTGCAGGACCACTT
CTGCGCTCGGCCCTTCCGGCTGGCTGGTTTATTGCTGATAAATCTGGAGCCGGTGAGCGTGGGTCTCGCG
GTATCATTGCAGCACTGGGGCCAGATGGTAAGCCCTCCCGTATCGTAGTTATCTACACGACGGGGAGTCA
GGCAACTATGGATGAACGAAATAGACAGATCGCTGAGATAGGTGCCTCACTGATTAAGCATTGGTAACTG
TCAGACCAAGTTTACTCATATATACTTTAGATTGATTTAAAACTTCATTTTTAATTTAAAAGGATCTAGG
TGAAGATCCTTTTTGATAATCTCATGACCAAAATCCCTTAACGTGAGTTTTCGTTCCACTGAGCGTCAGA
CCCCGTAGAAAAGATCAAAGGATCTTCTTGAGATCCTTTTTTTCTGCGCGTAATCTGCTGCTTGCAAACA
AAAAAACCACCGCTACCAGCGGTGGTTTGTTTGCCGGATCAAGAGCTACCAACTCTTTTTCCGAAGGTAA
CTGGCTTCAGCAGAGCGCAGATACCAAATACTGTTCTTCTAGTGTAGCCGTAGTTAGGCCACCACTTCAA
GAACTCTGTAGCACCGCCTACATACCTCGCTCTGCTAATCCTGTTACCAGTGGCTGCTGCCAGTGGCGAT
AAGTCGTGTCTTACCGGGTTGGACTCAAGACGATAGTTACCGGATAAGGCGCAGCGGTCGGGCTGAACGG
GGGGTTCGTGCACACAGCCCAGCTTGGAGCGAACGACCTACACCGAACTGAGATACCTACAGCGTGAGCT
ATGAGAAAGCGCCACGCTTCCCGAAGGGAGAAAGGCGGACAGGTATCCGGTAAGCGGCAGGGTCGGAACA
GGAGAGCGCACGAGGGAGCTTCCAGGGGGAAACGCCTGGTATCTTTATAGTCCTGTCGGGTTTCGCCACC
TCTGACTTGAGCGTCGATTTTTGTGATGCTCGTCAGGGGGGCGGAGCCTATGGAAAAACGCCAGCAACGC
GGCCTTTTTACGGTTCCTGGCCTTTTGCTGGCCTTTTGCTCACATGTTCTTTCCTGCGTTATCCCCTGAT
TCTGTGGATAACCGTATTACCGCCTTTGAGTGAGCTGATACCGCTCGCCGCAGCCGAACGACCGAGCGCA
GCGAGTCAGTGAGCGAGGAAGCGGAAGAGCGCCCAATACGCAAACCGCCTCTCCCCGCGCGTTGGCCGAT
TCATTAATGCAGCTGGCACGACAGGTTTCCCGACTGGAAAGCGGGCAGTGAGCGCAACGCAATTAATGTG
AGTTAGCTCACTCATTAGGCACCCCAGGCTTTACACTTTATGCTTCCGGCTCGTATGTTGTGTGGAATTG
TGAGCGGATAACAATTTCACACAGGAAACAGCTATGACCATGATTACGCCAAGCGCGCAATTAACCCTCA
CTAAAGGGAACAAAAGCTGGAGCTGCAAGC
Features (pLannotate 1.2.2; 34 found; start..end, strand, type, name):
      5..231     +  promoter       RSV promoter: Rous sarcoma virus enhancer/promoter
    232..412     +  LTR            5' LTR (truncated): truncated 5' long terminal repeat (LTR) from HIV-1
    459..584     +  misc_feature   HIV-1 Ψ: packaging signal of human immunodeficiency virus type 1
    568..931     +  CDS            HIV-1 gag (fragment): gag protein from human immunodeficiency virus 1; gag
   1077..1310    +  misc_feature   RRE: The Rev response element (RRE) of HIV-1 allows for Rev-dependent mRNA export from the nucleus to the cytoplasm.
   1687..1713    +  CDS            Rev (fragment): human immunodeficiency virus 1 (HIV-1) Rev protein; rev; enhances nuclear export of unspliced and incompletely spliced viral mRNAs
   1720..1743    +  promoter       SV40 promoter (fragment): SV40 early promoter
   1744..1815    +  promoter       SV40 promoter (fragment): SV40 enhancer and early promoter
   1839..1974    +  rep_origin     SV40 ori: SV40 origin of replication
   2020..2616    +  CDS            PuroR (fragment): puromycin N-acetyltransferase; pac from Streptomyces; confers resistance to puromycin
   2665..2782    +  misc_feature   cPPT/CTS: central polypurine tract and central termination sequence of HIV-1
   2847..2913    +  CDS            small t antigen (fragment): SV40 (simian virus 40) small t antigen
   2920..4098    +  promoter       EF-1α promoter: strong constitutive promoter for human elongation factor EF-1α
   4119..4136    +  protein_bind   attB1 (fragment): mutant version of attB; core recombination site for the Gateway® BP reaction BP Clonase™
   4142..4720    +  CDS            ZNF26 (fragment): ZNF26_HUMAN - Also known as KOX20. Experimental evidence at protein level: Swiss-Prot protein existence level 1. May be involved in transcriptional regulation. From Homo sapiens (Human).
   5743..5766    -  protein_bind   attB2: mutant version of attB; recombination site for the Gateway® BP reaction BP Clonase™
   5774..5815    +  CDS            V5 tag: epitope tag from simian virus 5
   5831..5884    +  promoter       U6 promoter (fragment): RNA polymerase III promoter for human U6 snRNA
   5926..6514    +  misc_feature   WPRE: woodchuck hepatitis virus posttranscriptional regulatory element
   6565..6584    +  misc_feature   cPPT/CTS (fragment): central polypurine tract and central termination sequence of HIV-1
   6586..6819    +  LTR            3' LTR (ΔU3): self-inactivating 3' long terminal repeat (LTR) from HIV-1
   6897..7018    +  polyA_signal   SV40 poly(A) signal: SV40 polyadenylation signal
   7058..7193    +  rep_origin     SV40 ori: SV40 origin of replication
   7214..7232    -  promoter       T7 promoter: promoter for bacteriophage T7 RNA polymerase
   7240..7395    +  CDS            lacZα (fragment): LacZα fragment of β-galactosidase; lacZ fragment
   7400..7828    +  rep_origin     f1 ori (sequence partly withheld): f1 bacteriophage origin of replication; arrow indicates direction of (+) strand synthesis
   7881..7985    +  promoter       AmpR promoter: bla
   7986..8846    +  CDS            AmpR: β-lactamase; bla; confers resistance to ampicillin, carbenicillin, and related antibiotics
   9017..9605    +  rep_origin     ori: high-copy-number ColE1/pMB1/pBR322/pUC origin of replication
   9788..9880    +  CDS            lacI (fragment): lac repressor; lacI; The lac repressor binds to the lac operator to inhibit transcription in E. coli. This inhibition can be relieved by adding lactose or isopropyl-β-D-thiogalactopyranoside (IPTG).
   9893..9914    +  protein_bind   CAP binding site: CAP binding activates transcription in the presence of cAMP. E. coli catabolite activator protein
   9929..9959    +  promoter       lac promoter: promoter for the E. coli lac operon
   9967..9983    +  protein_bind   lac operator: The lac repressor binds to the lac operator to inhibit transcription in E. coli. This inhibition can be relieved by adding lactose or isopropyl-β-D-thiogalactopyranoside (IPTG). lac repressor encoded by lacI
  10028..10046   +  promoter       T3 promoter: promoter for bacteriophage T3 RNA polymerase
