[The description below was written by a language model from this plasmid's Addgene catalogue record and pLannotate feature annotations shown in this document.]
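Description:
TFORF3263 is a third-generation-style, self-inactivating lentiviral expression plasmid built on the pLX_TRC317 backbone and carrying the human zinc-finger gene ZNF26 (also known as KOX20). It belongs to a barcoded transcription factor ORF collection. In bacteria it is maintained through a high-copy ColE1/pUC-type origin with ampicillin selection via β-lactamase. An f1 origin and remnants of a lac/lacZα cloning region flanked by T3 and T7 promoters also sit in the backbone. The depositor notes that the plasmid can recombine, as is common for LTR-containing vectors.

The viral portion starts with an RSV promoter fused to a truncated HIV-1 5' LTR, which drives Tat-independent production of genomic RNA in packaging cells. This is followed by the Ψ packaging signal, a gag fragment, the Rev response element and a cPPT/CTS, and it ends in a ΔU3 3' LTR with a downstream SV40 polyadenylation signal. Two expression units lie between the LTRs. An SV40 early promoter drives puromycin N-acetyltransferase for selecting transduced mammalian cells. A full EF-1α promoter drives the ZNF26 ORF, which was inserted by Gateway recombination between attB1 and attB2 and fused at its C terminus to a V5 epitope tag. A WPRE downstream enhances transcript expression. The automated annotation labels only the first part of the region between the att sites as ZNF26, although the spacing fits the recorded insert size of about 1.8 kb.

According to the record, each construct in the collection carries a unique 24-bp barcode that identifies the overexpressed factor in pooled screens. The barcode is not annotated in the feature table, so its position is not stated. The vector is intended for stable ZNF26 overexpression, for example in directed-differentiation screens.
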