Addgene plasmid #144739: TFORF3263
Purpose: Lentiviral vector for overexpressing transcription factor ORFs with unique 24-bp barcodes. Barcodes facilitate identification of transcription factors in pooled screens.
Depositing lab: Feng Zhang. Depositing organization: Broad Institute. Publication: A transcription factor atlas of directed differentiation. Joung J, Ma S, Tay T, Geiger-Schuller KR, Kirchgatterer PC, Verdine VK, Guo B, Arias-Garcia MA, Allen WE, Singh A, Kuksenko O, Abudayyeh OO, Gootenberg JS, Fu Z, Macrae RK, Buenrostro JD, Regev A, Zhang F. Cell. 2023 Jan 5;186(1):209-229.e26. doi: 10.1016/j.cell.2022.11.026. PubMed 36608654.
Backbone
  Vector backbone: pLX_TRC317
  Backbone manufacturer: Broad Institute Genetic Perturbation Platform
  Backbone size w/o insert (bp): 8264
  Vector type: Mammalian Expression, Lentiviral
  Selectable markers: Puromycin
Growth in bacteria
  Bacterial resistance: Ampicillin, 100 μg/mL
  Growth temperature: 37°C
  Growth strain: NEB Stable
  Copy number: High Copy
Gene/Insert
  Gene/Insert name: ZNF26
  Species: H. sapiens (human)
  Insert size (bp): 1805
  Entrez Gene: ZNF26 (a.k.a. KOX20, FLJ20755)
  Promoter: EF1a
  Tag / fusion protein: V5 (C terminal on insert)
  Cloning method: Gateway Cloning
  Sequencing primers: 5′ GGGTGGAGACTGAAGTTAGGCCAG; 3′ CACATAGCGTAAAAGGAGCAACATAG
Resource information
  A portion of this plasmid was derived from a plasmid made by: Broad Institute Genetic Perturbation Platform
Terms and licenses: Academic/Nonprofit Terms; Industry Terms: Not Available to Industry
Depositor comments: NM_019591.3 Please test multiple small colonies in case of plasmid recombination. To make this collection available in a timely manner, a portion of this collection was not fully sequenced by Addgene. If an Addgene verified full plasmid sequence is not available, please contact us prior to placing an order to request the full sequence.
How to cite: TFORF3263 was a gift from Feng Zhang (Addgene plasmid # 144739 ; http://n2t.net/addgene:144739 ; RRID:Addgene_144739)
