>Addgene plasmid #144739 | TFORF3263 | depositor partial sequence | sequence record 286332 | Insert
ATCGATTGATCAACAAGTTTGTACAAAAAAGTTGGCATGGCCACCAGTTTCCGGACAGCTTCGTGCTGGG
GATTATTGTCATTCAAGGATATATCTATGGAGTTCACCTGGGATGAATGGCAGCTACTGGATTCTACACA
GAAGTACCTGTACAGAGATGTGATATTGGAAAACTATCATAACCTGATATCAGTGGGGTATCATGGTACC
AAGCCTGACTTAATCTTCAAGTTGGAACAAGGAGAAGATCCATGGATAATAAATGCCAAAATTTCCAGGC
AGAGCTGTCCAGATGGCTGGGAAGAATGGTACCAGAACAATCAAGATGAGCTTGAGAGTATTGAAAGAAG
CTATGCTTGTAGTGTGTTGGGAAGACTTAATCTGAGCAAAACCCATGATTCTTCAAGACAGAGACTCTAT
AACACACGTGGAAAAAGTTTGACACAAAACTCAGCTCCAAGCAGAAGTTATTTAAGAAAGAATCCTGATA
AGTTTCATGGTTATGAAGAACCATATTTTCTTAAGCATCAAAGAGCTCATAGCATAGAAAAAAACTGTGT
GTGTAGTGAATGTGGGAAAGCTTTTCGTTGTAAGTCACAGCTCATTGTACATCTCAGAATTCATACAGGA
GAGAGACCTTATGAATGCAGTAAATGTGAAAGAGCCTTCAGTGCCAAGTCAAACCTTAATGCTCATCAGA
GAGTTCATACAGGAGAAAAACCCTACTCATGTAGTGAGTGCGAGAAGGTCTTCTCTTTCAGGTCACAGCT
CATTGTCCATCAGGAAATTCACACAGGAGGGAAACCCTATGGCTGCAGTGAATGTGGGAAAGCCTACAGT
TGGAAATCACAGCTTCTTTTACACCAGAGAAGTCACACAGGAGTGAAACCGTATGAATGCAGCGAATGTG
GGAAAGCCTTTAGTTTGAAGTCTCCATTCGTTGTACACCAGAGAACTCATACAGGAGTGAAACCCCATAA
ATGCAGTGAATGTGGGAAAGCCTTTAGGAGTAAGTCCTATCTCCTTGTTCACATCCGAATGCATACAGGA
GAAAAACCCTATCAATGCAGTGATTGTGGGAAAGCCTTCAATATGAAGACACAACTCATTGTACATCAGG
GAGTTCACACAGGAAATAATCCTTATCAATGCGGCGAATGTGGGAAAGCCTTTGGTAGGAAGGAACAGCT
CACTGCACATCTGAGAGCTCATGCAGGAGAGAAGCCCTATGGATGCAGTGAATGTGGGAAGGCTTTCAGC
AGCAAGTCATACCTTGTTATACATAGGAGAACACACACCGGAGAGAGACCCTATGAATGTAGTTTGTGTG
AGAGAGCCTTTTGTGGAAAATCACAGCTGATTATACATCAGAGAACTCATTCAACTGAGAAGCCCTATGA
ATGCAATGAATGTGAAAAAGCCTACCCTAGGAAGGCATCACTTCAGATACACCAGAAAACTCATTCGGGA
GAGAAACCTTTTAAATGCAGTGAATGTGGAAAAGCCTTCACTCAGAAGTCATCTCTCAGTGAACATCAGA
GAGTTCACACTGGAGAGAAACCATGGAAATGCTCTGAATGTGGGAAATCCTTCTGTTGGAATTCAGGGCT
TCGTATACATCGGAAGACTCATAAATGCCCAACTTTCTTGTACAAAGTGGTTGATATCGGTAAGCCTATC
CCTAACCCTCTCCTCGGTCTCGATTCTACGTAGTAATGAACTAGTCCGTAACTTGAAAGTATTTCGATTT
CTTGGCTTTATATATCTTGTGGAAAGGACGAAACCAGTGTGTGTGTCATCAAACA
