>Addgene plasmid #144739 | TFORF3263 | depositor partial sequence | sequence record 286333 | Barcode
AACCAGTGTGTGTGTCATCAAACA
